>Addgene plasmid #41550 | pEF-Bos TRIF Flag | addgene partial sequence | sequence record 56670 | G-CSF-R 5'-GATGGGGAACACTGCTGTTTA-3'
GGATTTCTTGTCTCCCACGTGGGAGACCTGATACTCTCAAGGGTCCCAGGTGGGGACCCTCACTCTAGAG
TCGCGGCCGCTCAGTGGTGGTGGTGGTGGTGCTTGTCATCGTCGTCCTTGTAGTCCTTGACGATCCTTCC
TTCAATGGATCTTTCTGCCTCCTGCGTCTTGTCCTCGGGCGCCTGGGACCCTCTCTGGTTCCACATGTGG
TTGTTCAGCCCCAGCTGTACCATCTGTGCGTGGTGGATAATGAGGGGTTGCAGCCCTGGGCTCTGAGGGG
GTGCGGGTGAGGCCGTAGGGAAGGCTGGGGACTGCGGGAAGGGCAGTGACTGTGGAAAGGCTGCTGGCTG
TGGGGAGGGCGGTGGGGGGGTGCCAGCCTGCCATGCGTGCAGGGGTGGCGGCTGCGGGCACCCCGGCCAA
GTGGGAAAGGGTGGCGGGGCTCCCAGGGGCACCTGGCCCCCAAAGGGCATTCGAGCCCCATAGGGCGCCC
CAGTCCCAAATGACATGTGGCTCCCAAAAGCCACCTGGAGCTGCTCCATCTGTGCCTGGTAGGACAAGTA
GCTCTGGAGGTAGGCTGAGTAGGCTGCGTTCAGTGCCGCCGCCTGCATCCGCTCACCGTCCAGGTGTTGG
CTCTGTTCCCGCAGGGCTCGGGTGTCCTGTTCCTTCCTCCACATGGCCTTTCGGGCCTGAAGCCTGTGGG
GCTTGAAGGTGTTGGCCACCTTCCTGGCGAAGATCTGGGAGTGTTCGTCCAGCCGCACCAGCCCGGAGAG
CAGGCTGGCCGTGTCGGA
