[The description below was written by a language model from this plasmid's Addgene catalogue record.]
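Description:
pEF-Bos TRIF Flag is a mammalian expression plasmid of about 7.9 kb built on the pEF-Bos backbone (about 5.7 kb without insert). It is propagated in E. coli under ampicillin selection; the record lists its copy number as unknown and names neither the bacterial origin nor any mammalian selection marker. Expression of the insert is driven by the EF1a promoter, a strong constitutive promoter that works well in a broad range of mammalian cell types. The 3′ sequencing primer is named for G-CSF, which suggests that G-CSF-derived sequence lies downstream of the cloning site, though no feature table is provided to confirm this.

The insert is the human TICAM1 coding sequence of roughly 2.2 kb. It encodes TRIF (TIR domain-containing adapter-inducing IFN, also called TICAM-1). It was amplified by PCR from a human peripheral blood mononuclear cell cDNA library and fused in frame to C-terminal Flag and 6xHis tags supplied by the backbone, which allow detection, immunoprecipitation or affinity purification of the protein. The 5′ end was cloned through an XhoI site that remains intact. Because TRIF contains internal BamHI and BglII sites, the 3′ end was prepared with Esp3I, a type IIS enzyme, to generate an overhang compatible with the backbone BamHI fusion site. The resulting junction resembles a BglII/BamHI hybrid and cannot be recut. NotI can be used at the 3′ end to excise the tagged coding sequence.

The associated publication concerns IKKepsilon and TBK1 in the IRF3 signaling pathway, so the plasmid is suited to overexpressing tagged TRIF in transfected mammalian cells to study that pathway.
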