Addgene plasmid #41550: pEF-Bos TRIF Flag
Depositing lab: Kate Fitzgerald & Tom Maniatis. Depositing organization: Harvard University. Publication: IKKepsilon and TBK1 are essential components of the IRF3 signaling pathway. Fitzgerald KA, McWhirter SM, Faia KL, Rowe DC, Latz E, Golenbock DT, Coyle AJ, Liao SM, Maniatis T. Nat Immunol. 2003 May;4(5):491-6. 10.1038/ni921 PubMed 12692549.
Backbone
  Vector backbone: pEF-Bos
  Backbone manufacturer: Mizushima and Nagata (Osaka Bioscience Institute, Japan, 1990) (PMID: 1698283)
  Backbone size w/o insert (bp): 5685
  Total vector size (bp): 7900
  Vector type: Mammalian Expression
Growth in bacteria
  Bacterial resistance: Ampicillin, 100 μg/mL
  Growth temperature: 37°C
  Growth strain: DH5alpha
  Copy number: Unknown
Gene/Insert
  Gene/Insert name: Trif (alt names: TIR domain–containing adapter-inducing IFN; TICAM-1)
  Species: H. sapiens (human)
  Insert size (bp): 2200
  GenBank ID: NM_182919.3 NP_891549.1
  Entrez Gene: TICAM1 (a.k.a. IIAE6, MyD88-3, PRVTIRB, TICAM-1, TRIF)
  Promoter: EF1a
  Tag / fusion protein: Flag (C terminal on backbone); 6xHis (C terminal on backbone)
  Cloning method: Restriction Enzyme; 5′ cloning site XhoI (not destroyed); 3′ cloning site Esp3/BamHI (destroyed during cloning)
  Sequencing primers: 5′ EF-1aF; 3′ G-CSF-R (GATGGGGAACACTGCTGTTTA)
Terms and licenses: Academic/Nonprofit Terms; Industry Terms: Not Available to Industry
Depositor comments: The depositing lab generated pEF-Bos TRIF Flag from a human peripheral blood mononuclear cell (PBMC) complementary DNA library by PCR amplification and cloning. Due to the facts that the fusion site into the FLAG/His is a BamHI site and that TRIF has both an internal BamHI and a BglII site, the depositing lab used an Esp3I site to create an overhang compatible with the 3' BamHI site. XhoI was used for cloning at the 5' end. NotI can be used at the 3' end to excise the tagged CDS. The construct also contains a HIS tag. Esp3I has the following cutting pattern: CGTCTCNNNNN GCAGAGN In the case of TRIF, the fusion results in a junction that resembles a BglII/BamHI fusion, and is therefore unable to be recut.
How to cite: pEF-Bos TRIF Flag was a gift from Kate Fitzgerald & Tom Maniatis (Addgene plasmid # 41550 ; http://n2t.net/addgene:41550 ; RRID:Addgene_41550)
